Addgene plasmid #27921: pUT1506-HQ858839
Depositing lab: John Gray & Erich Grotewold. Depositing organization: University of Toledo. Publication: GRASSIUS: a platform for comparative regulatory genomics across the grasses. Yilmaz A, Nishiyama MY Jr, Fuentes BG, Souza GM, Janies D, Gray J, Grotewold E. Plant Physiol. 2009 Jan;149(1):171-80. doi: 10.1104/pp.108.128579. Epub 2008 Nov 5. PubMed 18987217.
Backbone
  Vector backbone: pENTR/D
  Backbone manufacturer: Invitrogen
  Backbone size w/o insert (bp): 2580
  Vector type: Entry vector
Growth in bacteria
  Bacterial resistance: Kanamycin, 50 μg/mL
  Growth temperature: 37°C
  Growth strain: DH5alpha
  Growth instructions: E. coli Top10 (Invitrogen)
  Copy number: Low Copy
Gene/Insert
  Gene/Insert name: C2H2 transcription factor encoded by Os01g0871200 LOC_Os01g65080
  Species: Oryza sativa (rice)
  Insert size (bp): 1566
  GenBank ID: HQ858839
  Cloning method: Restriction Enzyme
  Sequencing primers: 5′ M13 For; 3′ M13 Rev
Terms and licenses: Academic/Nonprofit Terms; Industry Terms: Not Available to Industry
Depositor comments: This CDS was amplified using PCR from a full length cDNA template from the OSIIEa, OSIIEb, and OSJNEa thru OSJNEf full length cDNA libraries generated by the Guoliang Wang lab at Ohio State University. The PCR product omitted the stop codon. The PCR product was cloned into a Gateway pENTR/D entry vector. Further information on this gene may be obtained at www.grassius.org using the Genbank number. (The second half of the plasmid name is the Genbank Number for the sequence of the insert)
How to cite: pUT1506-HQ858839 was a gift from John Gray & Erich Grotewold (Addgene plasmid # 27921 ; http://n2t.net/addgene:27921 ; RRID:Addgene_27921)
