[The description below was written by a language model from this plasmid's Addgene catalogue record and pLannotate feature annotations shown in this document.]
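Description:
pUT1506-HQ858839 is a Gateway entry clone built on the Invitrogen pENTR/D backbone and carrying the coding sequence of a rice (Oryza sativa) C2H2 zinc-finger transcription factor, the product of locus Os01g0871200 / LOC_Os01g65080. The 4,146 nt depositor sequence is consistent with a 2,580 bp backbone plus a 1,566 bp insert. The plasmid is maintained in E. coli under kanamycin selection through an aph(3')-Ia aminoglycoside phosphotransferase gene and replicates from a ColE1/pUC-type origin. The feature annotation calls this origin high copy, whereas the catalogue entry lists the plasmid as low copy.

The open reading frame sits between attL1 and attL2, the recombination sites used in the LR Clonase reaction, so it can be moved directionally into any attR-containing destination vector. Automated annotation matches the insert to the Swiss-Prot entry STOP1_ORYSJ, a probable transcription factor that may be involved in aluminum tolerance. According to the depositor, the CDS was PCR-amplified from full-length rice cDNA library templates with the stop codon omitted, which permits in-frame C-terminal fusions to tags or reporters supplied by the destination vector. No promoter drives the insert in its sense orientation. A T7 promoter lies just outside attL2 on the opposite strand, and rrnB T1 and T2 terminators upstream of attL1 insulate the cassette from read-through transcription. Short lacI and lacZα fragments are backbone remnants.

The clone belongs to a grass transcription factor ORF collection associated with a comparative regulatory genomics resource, and serves as a source for generating expression constructs for functional studies of this rice regulator.
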