Features (pLannotate 1.2.2; 10 found; start..end, strand, type, name):
      1..100     +  protein_bind   attL1: mutant version of attL; recombination site for the Gateway® LR reaction LR Clonase™
    121..1686    +  CDS            STOP1_ORYSJ: Experimental evidence at transcript level: Swiss-Prot protein existence level 2. Probable transcription factor that may be involved in aluminum tolerance. From Oryza sativa subsp. japonica (Rice).
   1703..1802    -  protein_bind   attL2: mutant version of attL; recombination site for the Gateway® LR reaction LR Clonase™
   1820..1838    -  promoter       T7 promoter: promoter for bacteriophage T7 RNA polymerase
   1972..2781    +  CDS            KanR: aminoglycoside phosphotransferase; aph(3')-Ia; confers resistance to kanamycin in bacteria or G418 (Geneticin®) in eukaryotes
   2928..3516    +  rep_origin     ori: high-copy-number ColE1/pMB1/pBR322/pUC origin of replication
   3699..3791    +  CDS            lacI (fragment): lac repressor; lacI; The lac repressor binds to the lac operator to inhibit transcription in E. coli. This inhibition can be relieved by adding lactose or isopropyl-β-D-thiogalactopyranoside (IPTG).
   3846..3873    -  terminator     rrnB T2 terminator: transcription terminator T2 from the E. coli rrnB gene
   4005..4048    +  terminator     rrnB T1 terminator: Escherichia coli rrnB; transcription terminator T1 from the E. coli rrnB gene
   4095..4131    -  CDS            lacZα (fragment): LacZα fragment of β-galactosidase; lacZ fragment
>Addgene plasmid #27921 | pUT1506-HQ858839 | depositor full sequence | sequence record 13195 | Author sequence
CAAATAATGATTTTATTTTGACTGATAGTGACCTGTTCGTTGCAACAAATTGATGAGCAATGCTTTTTTA
TAATGCCAACTTTGTACAAAAAAGCAGGCTCCGCGGCCGCCCCCTTCACCATGGACAGTGGCTTGGGAAG
AAGTTCAGAGACATCCTTGAAAGCCTTGCCATCAATGGCAAGTAATGCAACAAGGAATACTGATCCTGAC
CAACAGGGTGTTCGATTCAGTTCCATGGACCAGCCTCCATGTTTTGCAAGACCTGGTCAATCGTTCCCTG
CTTTTCCTCCACTCTTTGGGGTTCAGTCTTCCAGCTTGTATTTACCTGATGACATTGAAGCTAAAATCGG
TAACCAGTTCGAATCAAATCCTTCCCCGAATAATCCTACAATGGATTGGGACCCTCAGGCAATGCTGAGC
AACTTATCCTTCCTTGAGCAGAAGATCAAGCAGGTAAAAGACATCGTGCAGTCTATGAGTAATCGTGAGA
GCCAAGTTGCTGGTGGTTCCAGCGAGGCACAAGCAAAGCAGCAGCTTGTCACTGCTGATCTCACTTGTAT
TATAATTCAGCTTATTTCAACAGCTGGTTCCTTGCTTCCTTCGATGAAGAACCCAATCAGCAGCAACCCG
GCACTCAGACATCTCAGTAACACACTTTGTGCTCCTATGATCCTGGGCACCAATTGTAACCTGCGACCAA
GCGCAAACGACGAAGCCACAATTCCTGACATTAGCAAGACCCATGACTATGAGGAGCTGATGAATAGCCT
TAATACTACTCAGGCAGAAAGCGATGAGATGATGAACTGCCAAAATCCTTGTGGTGGGGAAGGGTCAGAA
CCGATTCCAATGGAAGACCATGATGTGAAGGAGAGTGATGATGGTGGTGAGAGAGAGAATCTCCCCCCTG
GGTCTTATGTAGTATTGCAATTAGAGAAGGAGGAGATTTTAGCACCACATACTCACTTCTGCTTGATCTG
TGGCAAGGGTTTTAAAAGAGATGCTAATCTTAGGATGCACATGAGGGGCCATGGAGACGAGTACAAAACT
GCTGCAGCTCTTGCGAAACCTTCGAAAGATTCTAGCTTAGAGTCTGCACCAGTTACAAGGTACTCGTGCC
CATATGTTGGCTGCAAGCGGAACAAAGAGCACAAGAAGTTCCAGCCTCTCAAGACAATCCTGTGTGTGAA
GAACCACTACAAGAGAAGCCACTGTGACAAGAGCTACACCTGCAGCCGTTGCAACACCAAGAAGTTCTCA
GTTATCGCGGACTTGAAGACTCATGAAAAGCACTGTGGCCGCGACAAGTGGCTATGCTCGTGTGGAACTA
CCTTCTCAAGAAAAGACAAGTTATTTGGGCATGTTGCTTTTTTCCAAGGGCACACGCCTGCACTCCCTAT
GGATGATATCAAAGTAACAGGAGCATCAGAGCAACCTCAAGGCAGCGAGGCGATGAACACCATGGTGGGG
AGCGCTGGGTATAACTTCCCCGGTAGCTCATCGGACGACATCCCAAATCTTGACATGAAGATGGCTGATG
ATCCACGCTATTTCTCGCCATTGAGCTTTGATCCTTGCTTCGGTGGGCTTGATGACTTCACTCGACCTGG
ATTTGACATCTCTGAGAATCCCTTCTCCTTCTTGCCCTCAGGATCATGCAGCTTCGGGCAGCAGAACGGA
GACAGCAAGGGTGGGCGCGCCGACCCAGCTTTCTTGTACAAAGTTGGCATTATAAGAAAGCATTGCTTAT
CAATTTGTTGCAACGAACAGGTCACTATCAGTCAAAATAAAATCATTATTTGCCATCCAGCTGATATCCC
CTATAGTGAGTCGTATTACATGGTCATAGCTGTTTCCTGGCAGCTCTGGCCCGTGTCTCAAAATCTCTGA
TGTTACATTGCACAAGATAAAAATATATCATCATGAACAATAAAACTGTCTGCTTACATAAACAGTAATA
CAAGGGGTGTTATGAGCCATATTCAACGGGAAACGTCGAGGCCGCGATTAAATTCCAACATGGATGCTGA
TTTATATGGGTATAAATGGGCTCGCGATAATGTCGGGCAATCAGGTGCGACAATCTATCGCTTGTATGGG
AAGCCCGATGCGCCAGAGTTGTTTCTGAAACATGGCAAAGGTAGCGTTGCCAATGATGTTACAGATGAGA
TGGTCAGACTAAACTGGCTGACGGAATTTATGCCTCTTCCGACCATCAAGCATTTTATCCGTACTCCTGA
TGATGCATGGTTACTCACCACTGCGATCCCCGGAAAAACAGCATTCCAGGTATTAGAAGAATATCCTGAT
TCAGGTGAAAATATTGTTGATGCGCTGGCAGTGTTCCTGCGCCGGTTGCATTCGATTCCTGTTTGTAATT
GTCCTTTTAACAGCGATCGCGTATTTCGTCTCGCTCAGGCGCAATCACGAATGAATAACGGTTTGGTTGA
TGCGAGTGATTTTGATGACGAGCGTAATGGCTGGCCTGTTGAACAAGTCTGGAAAGAAATGCATAAACTT
TTGCCATTCTCACCGGATTCAGTCGTCACTCATGGTGATTTCTCACTTGATAACCTTATTTTTGACGAGG
GGAAATTAATAGGTTGTATTGATGTTGGACGAGTCGGAATCGCAGACCGATACCAGGATCTTGCCATCCT
ATGGAACTGCCTCGGTGAGTTTTCTCCTTCATTACAGAAACGGCTTTTTCAAAAATATGGTATTGATAAT
CCTGATATGAATAAATTGCAGTTTCATTTGATGCTCGATGAGTTTTTCTAATCAGAATTGGTTAATTGGT
TGTAACACTGGCAGAGCATTACGCTGACTTGACGGGACGGCGCAAGCTCATGACCAAAATCCCTTAACGT
GAGTTACGCGTCGTTCCACTGAGCGTCAGACCCCGTAGAAAAGATCAAAGGATCTTCTTGAGATCCTTTT
TTTCTGCGCGTAATCTGCTGCTTGCAAACAAAAAAACCACCGCTACCAGCGGTGGTTTGTTTGCCGGATC
AAGAGCTACCAACTCTTTTTCCGAAGGTAACTGGCTTCAGCAGAGCGCAGATACCAAATACTGTCCTTCT
AGTGTAGCCGTAGTTAGGCCACCACTTCAAGAACTCTGTAGCACCGCCTACATACCTCGCTCTGCTAATC
CTGTTACCAGTGGCTGCTGCCAGTGGCGATAAGTCGTGTCTTACCGGGTTGGACTCAAGACGATAGTTAC
CGGATAAGGCGCAGCGGTCGGGCTGAACGGGGGGTTCGTGCACACAGCCCAGCTTGGAGCGAACGACCTA
CACCGAACTGAGATACCTACAGCGTGAGCATTGAGAAAGCGCCACGCTTCCCGAAGGGAGAAAGGCGGAC
AGGTATCCGGTAAGCGGCAGGGTCGGAACAGGAGAGCGCACGAGGGAGCTTCCAGGGGGAAACGCCTGGT
ATCTTTATAGTCCTGTCGGGTTTCGCCACCTCTGACTTGAGCGTCGATTTTTGTGATGCTCGTCAGGGGG
GCGGAGCCTATGGAAAAACGCCAGCAACGCGGCCTTTTTACGGTTCCTGGCCTTTTGCTGGCCTTTTGCT
CACATGTTCTTTCCTGCGTTATCCCCTGATTCTGTGGATAACCGTATTACCGCCTTTGAGTGAGCTGATA
CCGCTCGCCGCAGCCGAACGACCGAGCGCAGCGAGTCAGTGAGCGAGGAAGCGGAAGAGCGCCCAATACG
CAAACCGCCTCTCCCCGCGCGTTGGCCGATTCATTAATGCAGCTGGCACGACAGGTTTCCCGACTGGAAA
GCGGGCAGTGAGCGCAACGCAATTAATACGCGTACCGCTAGCCAGGAAGAGTTTGTAGAAACGCAAAAAG
GCCATCCGTCAGGATGGCCTTCTGCTTAGTTTGATGCCTGGCAGTTTATGGCGGGCGTCCTGCCCGCCAC
CCTCCGGGCCGTTGCTTCACAACGTTCAAATCCGCTCCCGGCGGATTTGTCCTACTCAGGAGAGCGTTCA
CCGACAAACAACAGATAAAACGAAAGGCCCAGTCTTCCGACTGAGCCTTTCGTTTTATTTGATGCCTGGC
AGTTCCCTACTCTCGCGTTAACGCTAGCATGGATGTTTTCCCAGTCACGACGTTGTAAAACGACGGCCAG
TCTTAAGCTCGGGCCC
