>Addgene plasmid #27921 | pUT1506-HQ858839 | addgene partial sequence | sequence record 34211 | 27921 with M13pUC-fwd
ATGATTTTATTTTGACTGATAGTGACCTGTTCGTTGCAACAAATTGATGAGCAATGCTTTTTTATAATGC
CAACTTTGTACAAAAAAGCAGGCTCCGCGGCCGCCCCCTTCACCATGGACAGTGGCTTGGGAAGAAGTTC
AGAGACATCCTTGAAAGCCTTGCCATCAATGGCAAGTAATGCAACAAGGAATACTGATCCTGACCAACAG
GGTGTTCGATTCAGTTCCATGGACCAGCCTCCATGTTTTGCAAGACCTGGTCAATCGTTCCCTGCTTTTC
CTCCACTCTTTGGGGTTCAGTCTTCCAGCTTGTATTTACCTGATGACATTGAAGCTAAAATCGGTAACCA
GTTCGAATCAAATCCTTCCCCGAATAATCCTACAATGGATTGGGACCCTCAGGCAATGCTGAGCAACTTA
TCCTTCCTTGAGCAGAAGATCAAGCAGGTAAAAGACATCGTGCAGTCTATGAGTAATCGTGAGAGCCAAG
TTGCTGGTGGTTCCAGCGAGGCACAAGCAAAGCAGCAGCTTGTCACTGCTGATCTCACTTGTATTATAAT
TCAGCTTATTTCAACAGCTGGTTCCTTGCTTCCTTCGATGAAGAACCCAATCAGCAGCAACCCGGCACTC
AGACATCTCAGTAACACACTTTGTGCTCCTATGATCCTGGGCACCAATTGTAACCTGCGACCAAGCGCAA
ACGACGAAGCCACAATTCCTGACATTAGCAAGACCCATGACTATGAGGAGCTGATGAATAGCCTTAATAC
TACTCAGGCAGAAAGCGATGAGATGATGAACTGCCAAAATCCTTGTGGTGGGGAAGGGTCAGAACCGATT
CCAATGGAAGACCATGATGTGAAGGAAA
